Addgene plasmid #192323: pSLIK 3xFLAG-MTUS1 zeo
Purpose: Lentiviral expression vector for an inducible 3xFLAG-MTUS1
Depositing lab: Kevin Janes. Depositing organization: University of Virginia. Publication: Nucleocytoplasmic transport of active HER2 causes fractional escape from the DCIS-like state. Wang L, Paudel BB, McKnight RA, Janes KA. Nat Commun. 2023 Apr 13;14(1):2110. doi: 10.1038/s41467-023-37914-x. PubMed 37055441.
Backbone
  Vector backbone: pSLIK zeo
  Backbone manufacturer: Addgene #25736
  Vector type: Lentiviral
Growth in bacteria
  Bacterial resistance: Ampicillin, 100 μg/mL
  Growth temperature: 30°C
  Growth strain: NEB Stable
  Copy number: High Copy
Gene/Insert
  Gene/Insert name: MTUS1 (alt names: ATBP; ATIP)
  Species: H. sapiens (human)
  Entrez Gene: MTUS1 (a.k.a. ATBP, ATIP, ATIP3, ICIS, MP44, MTSG1)
  Tag / fusion protein: 3xFLAG (N terminal on insert)
  Cloning method: Gateway Cloning
Terms and licenses: Academic/Nonprofit Terms; Industry Terms: Not Available to Industry
How to cite: pSLIK 3xFLAG-MTUS1 zeo was a gift from Kevin Janes (Addgene plasmid # 192323 ; http://n2t.net/addgene:192323 ; RRID:Addgene_192323)
