[The description below was written by a language model from this plasmid's Addgene catalogue record and pLannotate feature annotations shown in this document.]
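Description:
pSLIK 3xFLAG-MTUS1 zeo is a single-vector, doxycycline-inducible lentiviral expression plasmid built on the pSLIK zeo backbone, with the payload introduced by Gateway recombination. It is propagated in E. coli through a high-copy ColE1/pUC-type origin with ampicillin selection (AmpR), and it also carries an f1 origin. The viral portion follows a third-generation design. A CMV enhancer/promoter drives a truncated HIV-1 5' LTR, followed by the Ψ packaging signal with a gag fragment, the RRE for Rev-dependent export, and the cPPT/CTS. A WPRE sits upstream of the 3' LTR to enhance transcript expression, and a bGH polyadenylation signal lies just beyond the LTR.

Between attB1 and attB2 sits the inducible cassette: a tight TRE promoter (seven tet operators plus a minimal CMV promoter) driving human MTUS1 (also known as ATIP) with an N-terminal 3xFLAG epitope. The annotation software matched this roughly 1.3 kb coding region to the rat Mtus1 orthologue, but the catalogue entry gives the species as human. The record does not state which isoform is encoded. Downstream, a constitutive human UbC promoter expresses the reverse tetracycline transactivator rtTA3, linked through an EMCV IRES to the Sh ble gene (BleoR). Transduced cells can therefore be selected with Zeocin and already contain the transactivator needed to switch on 3xFLAG-MTUS1 when doxycycline is added. A second BleoR cassette, driven by SV40 and EM7 promoters, lies in the plasmid backbone outside the LTRs.

The construct is intended for producing lentivirus to make stable mammalian cell lines with inducible, FLAG-detectable MTUS1 expression.
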