Features (pLannotate 1.2.2; 41 found; start..end, strand, type, name):
     31..83      -  misc_feature   bom (fragment): basis of mobility region from pBR322
    238..617     +  enhancer       CMV enhancer: human cytomegalovirus immediate early enhancer
    618..817     +  promoter       CMV promoter: human cytomegalovirus (CMV) immediate early promoter
    835..1015    +  LTR            5' LTR (truncated): truncated 5' long terminal repeat (LTR) from HIV-1
   1062..1187    +  misc_feature   HIV-1 Ψ: packaging signal of human immunodeficiency virus type 1
   1171..1534    +  CDS            HIV-1 gag (fragment): gag protein from human immunodeficiency virus 1; gag
   1680..1913    +  misc_feature   RRE: The Rev response element (RRE) of HIV-1 allows for Rev-dependent mRNA export from the nucleus to the cytoplasm.
   2290..2390    +  CDS            Rev (fragment): human immunodeficiency virus 1 (HIV-1) Rev protein; rev; enhances nuclear export of unspliced and incompletely spliced viral mRNAs
   2440..2557    +  misc_feature   cPPT/CTS: central polypurine tract and central termination sequence of HIV-1
   2614..2638    +  protein_bind   attB1: mutant version of attB; recombination site for the Gateway® BP reaction BP Clonase™
   2670..2984    +  promoter       tight TRE promoter: Tet-responsive promoter PTight, consisting of seven tet operator sequences followed by the minimal CMV promoter
   2994..3059    +  CDS            3xFLAG: three tandem FLAG® epitope tags, followed by an enterokinase cleavage site
   3060..4367    +  CDS            Mtus1: MTUS1_RAT - Also known as Atip, Mtsg1. Experimental evidence at protein level: Swiss-Prot protein existence level 1. Cooperates with AGTR2 to inhibit ERK2 activation and cell proliferation. May be required for AGTR2 cell surface expression. Together with PTPN6, induces UBE2V2 expression upon angiotensin-II stimulation (By similarity). From Rattus norvegicus (Rat).
   4376..4400    -  protein_bind   attB2: mutant version of attB; recombination site for the Gateway® BP reaction BP Clonase™
   4450..5661    +  promoter       UbC promoter: human ubiquitin C promoter
   5720..6417    +  CDS            rtTA3 (fragment): reverse tetracycline transactivator 3 activates expression from Tet-responsive promoters in the presence of doxycycline
   6347..6457    +  CDS            VP48: 3 tandem repeats of the minimal activation domain of herpes simplex virus VP16 (Cheng et al., 2013)
   6615..7077    +  misc_feature   IRES: internal ribosome entry site (IRES) of the encephalomyocarditis virus (EMCV)
   7099..7146    +  promoter       EM7 promoter: synthetic bacterial promoter&nbsp
   7165..7539    +  CDS            BleoR: antibiotic-binding protein; Sh ble from Streptoalloteichus hindustanus; confers resistance to bleomycin, phleomycin, and Zeocin™
   7573..7656    +  CDS            large T antigen (fragment): large T antigen from SV40 (simian virus 40)
   7690..7713    +  misc_feature   MCS (fragment): pBluescript multiple cloning site
   7713..8301    +  misc_feature   WPRE: woodchuck hepatitis virus posttranscriptional regulatory element
   8302..8321    +  misc_feature   MCS (fragment): pBluescript multiple cloning site
   8323..8823    +  CDS            nef (fragment): NEF_HV1LA - Experimental evidence at protein level: Swiss-Prot protein existence level 1. Extracellular Nef protein targets CD4(+) T-lymphocytes for apoptosis by interacting with CXCR4 surface receptors. From Human immunodeficiency virus type 1 group M subtype B (isolate Lai) (HIV-1).
   8830..9010    +  LTR            5' LTR (truncated): truncated 5' long terminal repeat (LTR) from HIV-1
   9042..9266    +  polyA_signal   bGH poly(A) signal: bovine growth hormone polyadenylation signal
   9270..9291    +  promoter       SV40 promoter (fragment): SV40 enhancer and early promoter
   9312..9740    +  rep_origin     f1 ori (sequence partly withheld): f1 bacteriophage origin of replication; arrow indicates direction of (+) strand synthesis
   9754..10083   +  promoter       SV40 promoter: SV40 enhancer and early promoter
  10131..10178   +  promoter       EM7 promoter: synthetic bacterial promoter&nbsp
  10197..10571   +  CDS            BleoR: antibiotic-binding protein; Sh ble from Streptoalloteichus hindustanus; confers resistance to bleomycin, phleomycin, and Zeocin™
  10581..10706   +  CDS            ble (fragment): BLE_KLEPN - Experimental evidence at protein level: Swiss-Prot protein existence level 1. Binding protein with a strong affinity to the bleomycin family of antibiotics. Binds to CL990; an antimitotic-antibiotic compound. From Klebsiella pneumoniae.
  10701..10822   +  polyA_signal   SV40 poly(A) signal: SV40 polyadenylation signal
  10893..10915   -  protein_bind   lac operator (fragment): The lac repressor binds to the lac operator to inhibit transcription in E. coli. This inhibition can be relieved by adding lactose or isopropyl-β-D-thiogalactopyranoside (IPTG). lac repressor encoded by lacI
  10919..10949   -  promoter       lac promoter: promoter for the E. coli lac operon
  10964..10985   -  protein_bind   CAP binding site: CAP binding activates transcription in the presence of cAMP. E. coli catabolite activator protein
  10998..11090   -  CDS            lacI (fragment): lac repressor; lacI; The lac repressor binds to the lac operator to inhibit transcription in E. coli. This inhibition can be relieved by adding lactose or isopropyl-β-D-thiogalactopyranoside (IPTG).
  11273..11861   -  rep_origin     ori: high-copy-number ColE1/pMB1/pBR322/pUC origin of replication
  12032..12892   -  CDS            AmpR: β-lactamase; bla; confers resistance to ampicillin, carbenicillin, and related antibiotics
  12893..12997   -  promoter       AmpR promoter: bla
>Addgene plasmid #192323 | pSLIK 3xFLAG-MTUS1 zeo | addgene full sequence | sequence record 375240 | Addgene NGS Result
GTCGACGGATCGGGAGATCTCCCGATCCCCTATGGTGCACTCTCAGTACAATCTGCTCTGATGCCGCATA
GTTAAGCCAGTATCTGCTCCCTGCTTGTGTGTTGGAGGTCGCTGAGTAGTGCGCGAGCAAAATTTAAGCT
ACAACAAGGCAAGGCTTGACCGACAATTGCATGAAGAATCTGCTTAGGGTTAGGCGTTTTGCGCTGCTTC
GCGATGTACGGGCCAGATATACGCGTTGACATTGATTATTGACTAGTTATTAATAGTAATCAATTACGGG
GTCATTAGTTCATAGCCCATATATGGAGTTCCGCGTTACATAACTTACGGTAAATGGCCCGCCTGGCTGA
CCGCCCAACGACCCCCGCCCATTGACGTCAATAATGACGTATGTTCCCATAGTAACGCCAATAGGGACTT
TCCATTGACGTCAATGGGTGGAGTATTTACGGTAAACTGCCCACTTGGCAGTACATCAAGTGTATCATAT
GCCAAGTACGCCCCCTATTGACGTCAATGACGGTAAATGGCCCGCCTGGCATTATGCCCAGTACATGACC
TTATGGGACTTTCCTACTTGGCAGTACATCTACGTATTAGTCATCGCTATTACCATGGTGATGCGGTTTT
GGCAGTACATCAATGGGCGTGGATAGCGGTTTGACTCACGGGGATTTCCAAGTCTCCACCCCATTGACGT
CAATGGGAGTTTGTTTTGGCACCAAAATCAACGGGACTTTCCAAAATGTCGTAACAACTCCGCCCCATTG
ACGCAAATGGGCGGTAGGCGTGTACGGTGGGAGGTCTATATAAGCAGCGCGTTTTGCCTGTACTGGGTCT
CTCTGGTTAGACCAGATCTGAGCCTGGGAGCTCTCTGGCTAACTAGGGAACCCACTGCTTAAGCCTCAAT
AAAGCTTGCCTTGAGTGCTTCAAGTAGTGTGTGCCCGTCTGTTGTGTGACTCTGGTAACTAGAGATCCCT
CAGACCCTTTTAGTCAGTGTGGAAAATCTCTAGCAGTGGCGCCCGAACAGGGACTTGAAAGCGAAAGGGA
AACCAGAGGAGCTCTCTCGACGCAGGACTCGGCTTGCTGAAGCGCGCACGGCAAGAGGCGAGGGGCGGCG
ACTGGTGAGTACGCCAAAAATTTTGACTAGCGGAGGCTAGAAGGAGAGAGATGGGTGCGAGAGCGTCAGT
ATTAAGCGGGGGAGAATTAGATCGCGATGGGAAAAAATTCGGTTAAGGCCAGGGGGAAAGAAAAAATATA
AATTAAAACATATAGTATGGGCAAGCAGGGAGCTAGAACGATTCGCAGTTAATCCTGGCCTGTTAGAAAC
ATCAGAAGGCTGTAGACAAATACTGGGACAGCTACAACCATCCCTTCAGACAGGATCAGAAGAACTTAGA
TCATTATATAATACAGTAGCAACCCTCTATTGTGTGCATCAAAGGATAGAGATAAAAGACACCAAGGAAG
CTTTAGACAAGATAGAGGAAGAGCAAAACAAAAGTAAGACCACCGCACAGCAAGCGGCCGCTGATCTTCA
GACCTGGAGGAGGAGATATGAGGGACAATTGGAGAAGTGAATTATATAAATATAAAGTAGTAAAAATTGA
ACCATTAGGAGTAGCACCCACCAAGGCAAAGAGAAGAGTGGTGCAGAGAGAAAAAAGAGCAGTGGGAATA
GGAGCTTTGTTCCTTGGGTTCTTGGGAGCAGCAGGAAGCACTATGGGCGCAGCGTCAATGACGCTGACGG
TACAGGCCAGACAATTATTGTCTGGTATAGTGCAGCAGCAGAACAATTTGCTGAGGGCTATTGAGGCGCA
ACAGCATCTGTTGCAACTCACAGTCTGGGGCATCAAGCAGCTCCAGGCAAGAATCCTGGCTGTGGAAAGA
TACCTAAAGGATCAACAGCTCCTGGGGATTTGGGGTTGCTCTGGAAAACTCATTTGCACCACTGCTGTGC
CTTGGAATGCTAGTTGGAGTAATAAATCTCTGGAACAGATTTGGAATCACACGACCTGGATGGAGTGGGA
CAGAGAAATTAACAATTACACAAGCTTAATACACTCCTTAATTGAAGAATCGCAAAACCAGCAAGAAAAG
AATGAACAAGAATTATTGGAATTAGATAAATGGGCAAGTTTGTGGAATTGGTTTAACATAACAAATTGGC
TGTGGTATATAAAATTATTCATAATGATAGTAGGAGGCTTGGTAGGTTTAAGAATAGTTTTTGCTGTACT
TTCTATAGTGAATAGAGTTAGGCAGGGATATTCACCATTATCGTTTCAGACCCACCTCCCAACCCCGAGG
GGACCCGACAGGCCCGAAGGAATAGAAGAAGAAGGTGGAGAGAGAGACAGAGACAGATCCATTCGATTAG
TGAACGGATCGGCACTGCGTGCGCCAATTCTGCAGACAAATGGCAGTATTCATCCACAATTTTAAAAGAA
AAGGGGGGATTGGGGGGTACAGTGCAGGGGAAAGAATAGTAGACATAATAGCAACAGACATACAAACTAA
AGAATTACAAAAACAAATTACAAAAATTCAAAATTTTCGGGTTTATTACAGGGACAGCAGAGATCCAGTT
TGGTTAATTCTAGACAGTTATCAACAAGTTTGTACAAAAAAGCAGGCTTTAAAGGAACCAATTCAGTCGA
CTGGATCCCGAGTTTACTCCCTATCAGTGATAGAGAACGTATGTCGAGTTTACTCCCTATCAGTGATAGA
GAACGATGTCGAGTTTACTCCCTATCAGTGATAGAGAACGTATGTCGAGTTTACTCCCTATCAGTGATAG
AGAACGTATGTCGAGTTTACTCCCTATCAGTGATAGAGAACGTATGTCGAGTTTATCCCTATCAGTGATA
GAGAACGTATGTCGAGTTTACTCCCTATCAGTGATAGAGAACGTATGTCGAGGTAGGCGTGTACGGTGGG
AGGCCTATATAAGCAGAGCTCGTTTAGTGAACCGTCAGATCGCCACTAGTATGGACTACAAAGACCATGA
CGGTGATTATAAAGATCATGACATCGATTACAAGGATGACGATGACAAGATGTTGTTGTCTCCCAAATTC
TCCTTATCCACCATTCACATACGACTGACGGCCAAAGGATTGCTTCGAAACCTTCGACTTCCTTCAGGGT
TTAGGAGAAGCACTGTTGTTTTCCACACAGTTGAAAAGAGCAGGCAAAAGAATCCTCGAAGCTTATGTAT
CCAGCCACAGACAGCTCCCGATGCGCTGCCCCCTGAGAAAACACTTGAATTGACGCAATATAAAACAAAA
TGTGAAAACCAAAGTGGATTTATCCTGCAGCTCAAGCAGCTTCTTGCCTGTGGTAATACCAAGTTTGAGG
CATTGACAGTTGTGATTCAGCACCTGCTGTCTGAGCGGGAGGAAGCACTGAAACAACACAAAACCCTATC
TCAAGAACTTGTTAACCTCCGGGGAGAGCTAGTCACTGCTTCAACCACCTGTGAGAAATTAGAAAAAGCC
AGGAATGAGTTACAAACAGTGTATGAAGCATTCGTCCAGCAGCACCAGGCTGAAAAAACAGAACGAGAGA
ATCGGCTTAAAGAGTTTTACACCAGGGAGTATGAAAAGCTTCGGGACACTTACATTGAAGAAGCAGAGAA
GTACAAAATGCAATTGCAAGAGCAGTTTGACAACTTAAATGCTGCGCATGAAACCTCTAAGTTGGAAATT
GAAGCTAGCCACTCAGAGAAACTTGAATTGCTAAAGAAGGCCTATGAAGCCTCCCTTTCAGAAATTAAGA
AAGGCCATGAAATAGAAAAGAAATCGCTTGAAGATTTACTTTCTGAGAAGCAGGAATCGCTAGAGAAGCA
AATCAATGATCTGAAGAGTGAAAATGATGCTTTAAATGAAAAATTGAAATCAGAAGAACAAAAAAGAAGA
GCAAGAGAAAAAGCAAATTTGAAAAATCCTCAGATCATGTATCTAGAACAGGAGTTAGAAAGCCTGAAAG
CTGTGTTAGAGATCAAGAATGAGAAACTGCATCAACAGGACATCAAGTTAATGAAAATGGAGAAACTGGT
GGACAACAACACAGCATTGGTTGACAAATTGAAGCGTTTCCAGCAGGAGAATGAAGAATTGAAAGCTCGG
ATGGACAAGCACATGGCAATCTCAAGGCAGCTTTCCACGGAGCAGGCTGTTCTGCAAGAGTCGCTGGAGA
AGGAGTCGAAAGTCAACAAGCGACTCTCTATGGAAAACGAGGAGCTTCTGTGGAAACTGCACAATGGGGA
CCTGTGTAGCCCCAAGAGATCCCCCACATCCTCTGCCATCCCTTTGCAGTCACCAAGGAATTCGGGCTCC
TTCCCTAGCCCCAGCATTTCACCCAGATGAACTAGACCCAGCTTTCTTGTACAAAGTGGTTGATAACATC
TCGAGCCATAAAGATGGTTAATTAACCCACCCAAGATCTGGCCTCCGCGCCGGGTTTTGGCGCCTCCCGC
GGGCGCCCCCCTCCTCACGGCGAGCGCTGCCACGTCAGACGAAGGGCGCAGCGAGCGTCCTGATCCTTCC
GCCCGGACGCTCAGGACAGCGGCCCGCTGCTCATAAGACTCGGCCTTAGAACCCCAGTATCAGCAGAAGG
ACATTTTAGGACGGGACTTGGGTGACTCTAGGGCACTGGTTTTCTTTCCAGAGAGCGGAACAGGCGAGGA
AAAGTAGTCCCTTCTCGGCGATTCTGCGGAGGGATCTCCGTGGGGCGGTGAACGCCGATGATTATATAAG
GACGCGCCGGGTGTGGCACAGCTAGTTCCGTCGCAGCCGGGATTTGGGTCGCGGTTCTTGTTTGTGGATC
GCTGTGATCGTCACTTGGTGAGTAGCGGGCTGCTGGGCTGGCCGGGGCTTTCGTGGCCGCCGGGCCGCTC
GGTGGGACGGAAGCGTGTGGAGAGACCGCCAAGGGCTGTAGTCTGGGTCCGCGAGCAAGGTTGCCCTGAA
CTGGGGGTTGGGGGGAGCGCAGCAAAATGGCGGCTGTTCCCGAGTCTTGAATGGAAGACGCTTGTGAGGC
GGGCTGTGAGGTCGTTGAAACAAGGTGGGGGGCATGGTGGGCGGCAAGAACCCAAGGTCTTGAGGCCTTC
GCTAATGCGGGAAAGCTCTTATTCGGGTGAGATGGGCTGGGGCACCATCTGGGGACCCTGACGTGAAGTT
TGTCACTGACTGGAGAACTCGGTTTGTCGTCTGTTGCGGGGGCGGCAGTTATGGCGGTGCCGTTGGGCAG
TGCACCCGTACCTTTGGGAGCGCGCGCCCTCGTCGTGTCGTGACGTCACCCGTTCTGTTGGCTTATAATG
CAGGGTGGGGCCACCTGCCGGTAGGTGTGCGGTAGGCTTTTCTCCGTCGCAGGACGCAGGGTTCGGGCCT
AGGGTAGGCTCTCCTGAATCGACAGGCGCCGGACCTCTGGTGAGGGGAGGGATAAGTGAGGCGTCAGTTT
CTTTGGTCGGTTTTATGTACCTATCTTCTTAAGTAGCTGAAGCTCCGGTTTTGAACTATGCGCTCGGGGT
TGGCGAGTGTGTTTTGTGAAGTTTTTTAGGCACCTTTTGAAATGTAATCATTTGGGTCAATATGTAATTT
TCAGTGTTAGACTAGTAAATTGTCCGCTAAATTCTGGCCGTTTTTGGCTTTTTTGTTAGACGAAGCTTGG
TACCGAGCTCGGATCTCCACCCCGTACCGGTCCTGCAGTCGAATTCACCATGTCTAGACTGGACAAGAGC
AAAGTCATAAACGGAGCTCTGGAATTACTCAATGGTGTCGGTATCGAAGGCCTGACGACAAGGAAACTCG
CTCAAAAGCTGGGAGTTGAGCAGCCTACCCTGTACTGGCACGTGAAGAACAAGCGGGCCCTGCTCGATGC
CCTGCCAATCGAGATGCTGGACAGGCATCATACCCACTTCTGCCCCCTGGAAGGCGAGTCATGGCAAGAC
TTTCTGCGGAACAACGCCAAGTCATACCGCTGTGCTCTCCTCTCACATCGCGACGGGGCTAAAGTGCATC
TCGGCACCCGCCCAACAGAGAAACAGTACGAAACCCTGGAAAATCAGCTCGCGTTCCTGTGTCAGCAAGG
CTTCTCCCTGGAGAACGCACTGTACGCTCTGTCCGCCGTGGGCCACTTTACACTGGGCTGCGTATTGGAG
GAACAGGAGCATCAAGTAGCAAAAGAGGAAAGAGAGACACCTACCACCGATTCTATGCCCCCACTTCTGA
GACAAGCAATTGAGCTGTTCGACCGGCAGGGAGCCGAACCTGCCTTCCTTTTCGGCCTGGAACTAATCAT
ATGTGGCCTGGAGAAACAGCTAAAGTGCGAAAGCGGCGGGCCGACCGACGCCCTTGACGATTTTGACTTA
GACATGCTCCCAGCCGATGCCCTTGACGACTTTGACCTTGATATGCTGCCTGCTGACGCTCTTGACGATT
TTGACCTTGACATGCTCCCCGGGTAACTAAGTAAGGATCCGCGGCCGCACTAGAGGAATTCCGCCCCTCT
CCCCCCCCCCCCCCTAACGTTACTGGCCGAAGCCGCTTGGAATAAGGCCGGTGTGCGTTTGTCTATATGT
TATTTTCCACCATATTGCCGTCTTTTGGCAATGTGAGGGCCCGGAAACCTGGCCCTGTCTTCTTGACGAG
CATTCCTAGGGGTCTTTCCCCTCTCGCCAAAGGAATGCAAGGTCTGTTGAATGTCGTGAAGGAAGCAGTT
CCTCTGGAAGCTTCTTGAAGACAAACAACGTCTGTAGCGACCCTTTGCAGGCAGCGGAACCCCCCACCTG
GCGACAGGTGCCTCTGCGGCCAAAAGCCACGTGTATAAGATACACCTGCAAAGGCGGCACAACCCCAGTG
CCACGTTGTGAGTTGGATAGTTGTGGAAAGAGTCAAATGGCTCTCCTCAAGCGTATTCAACAAGGGGCTG
AAGGATGCCCAGAAGGTACCCCATTGTATGGGATCTGATCTGGGGCCTCGGTGCACATGCTTTACATGTG
TTTAGTCGAGGTTAAAAAAACGTCTAGGCCCCCCGAACCACGGGGACGTGGTTTTCCTTTGAAAAACACG
ATGATAAGCTTACCGGTACGCGTGATGTGTTGACAATTAATCATCGGCATAGTATATCGGCATAGTATAA
TACGACAAGGTGAGGAACTAAACCATGGCCAAGTTGACCAGTGCCGTTCCGGTGCTCACCGCGCGCGACG
TCGCCGGAGCGGTCGAGTTCTGGACCGACCGGCTCGGGTTCTCCCGGGACTTCGTGGAGGACGACTTCGC
CGGTGTGGTCCGGGACGACGTGACCCTGTTCATCAGCGCGGTCCAGGACCAGGTGGTGCCGGACAACACC
CTGGCCTGGGTGTGGGTGCGCGGCCTGGACGAGCTGTACGCCGAGTGGTCGGAGGTCGTGTCCACGAACT
TCCGGGACGCCTCCGGGCCGGCCATGACCGAGATCGGCGAGCAGCCGTGGGGGCGGGAGTTCGCCCTGCG
CGACCCGGCCGGCAACTGCGTGCACTTCGTGGCCGAGGAGCAGGACTGACACATCTGTACAAGTAAAGCG
GCCGCGACTCTAGATCATAATCAGCCATACCACATTTGTAGAGGTTTTACTTGCTTTAAAAAACCTCCCA
CACCTCCCCCTGAACCTGAAACATAAAATGAATGCAATTGTTGTTGTTTAGTCCCTCCCAATTCGATATC
AAGCTTATCGATAATCAACCTCTGGATTACAAAATTTGTGAAAGATTGACTGGTATTCTTAACTATGTTG
CTCCTTTTACGCTATGTGGATACGCTGCTTTAATGCCTTTGTATCATGCTATTGCTTCCCGTATGGCTTT
CATTTTCTCCTCCTTGTATAAATCCTGGTTGCTGTCTCTTTATGAGGAGTTGTGGCCCGTTGTCAGGCAA
CGTGGCGTGGTGTGCACTGTGTTTGCTGACGCAACCCCCACTGGTTGGGGCATTGCCACCACCTGTCAGC
TCCTTTCCGGGACTTTCGCTTTCCCCCTCCCTATTGCCACGGCGGAACTCATCGCCGCCTGCCTTGCCCG
CTGCTGGACAGGGGCTCGGCTGTTGGGCACTGACAATTCCGTGGTGTTGTCGGGGAAATCATCGTCCTTT
CCTTGGCTGCTCGCCTGTGTTGCCACCTGGATTCTGCGCGGGACGTCCTTCTGCTACGTCCCTTCGGCCC
TCAATCCAGCGGACCTTCCTTCCCGCGGCCTGCTGCCGGCTCTGCGGCCTCTTCCGCGTCTTCGCCTTCG
CCCTCAGACGAGTCGGATCTCCCTTTGGGCCGCCTCCCCGCATCGATACCGTCGACCTCGATCGAGACCT
AGAAAAACATGGAGCAATCACAAGTAGCAATACAGCAGCTACCAATGCTGATTGTGCCTGGCTAGAAGCA
CAAGAGGAGGAGGAGGTGGGTTTTCCAGTCACACCTCAGGTACCTTTAAGACCAATGACTTACAAGGCAG
CTGTAGATCTTAGCCACTTTTTAAAAGAAAAGGGGGGACTGGAAGGGCTAATTCACTCCCAACGAAGACA
AGATATCCTTGATCTGTGGATCTACCACACACAAGGCTACTTCCCTGATTGGCAGAACTACACACCAGGG
CCAGGGATCAGATATCCACTGACCTTTGGATGGTGCTACAAGCTAGTACCAGTTGAGCAAGAGAAGGTAG
AAGAAGCCAATGAAGGAGAGAACACCCGCTTGTTACACCCTGTGAGCCTGCATGGGATGGATGACCCGGA
GAGAGAAGTATTAGAGTGGAGGTTTGACAGCCGCCTAGCATTTCATCACATGGCCCGAGAGCTGCATCCG
GACTGTACTGGGTCTCTCTGGTTAGACCAGATCTGAGCCTGGGAGCTCTCTGGCTAACTAGGGAACCCAC
TGCTTAAGCCTCAATAAAGCTTGCCTTGAGTGCTTCAAGTAGTGTGTGCCCGTCTGTTGTGTGACTCTGG
TAACTAGAGATCCCTCAGACCCTTTTAGTCAGTGTGGAAAATCTCTAGCAGGGCCCGTTTAAACCCGCTG
ATCAGCCTCGACTGTGCCTTCTAGTTGCCAGCCATCTGTTGTTTGCCCCTCCCCCGTGCCTTCCTTGACC
CTGGAAGGTGCCACTCCCACTGTCCTTTCCTAATAAAATGAGGAAATTGCATCGCATTGTCTGAGTAGGT
GTCATTCTATTCTGGGGGGTGGGGTGGGGCAGGACAGCAAGGGGGAGGATTGGGAAGACAATAGCAGGCA
TGCTGGGGATGCGGTGGGCTCTATGGCTTCTGAGGCGGAAAGAACCAGCTGGGGCTCTAGGGGGTATCCC
C
[124 nt withheld, positions 9312-9435]
C
[91 nt withheld, positions 9437-9527]
A
[49 nt withheld, positions 9529-9577]
CCTTTGACGTTGGAGTCCACGTTCTTT
[37 nt withheld, positions 9605-9641]
ACCCTATCTCGGTCTATTCTTTTGATTTATAAGGGATTTTGCCGATTTCGGCCTATTGGTTAAAAAATGA
GCTGATTTAACAAAAATTTAACGCGAATTAATTCTGTGGAATGTGTGTCAGTTAGGGTGTGGAAAGTCCC
CAGGCTCCCCAGCAGGCAGAAGTATGCAAAGCATGCATCTCAATTAGTCAGCAACCAGGTGTGGAAAGTC
CCCAGGCTCCCCAGCAGGCAGAAGTATGCAAAGCATGCATCTCAATTAGTCAGCAACCATAGTCCCGCCC
CTAACTCCGCCCATCCCGCCCCTAACTCCGCCCAGTTCCGCCCATTCTCCGCCCCATGGCTGACTAATTT
TTTTTATTTATGCAGAGGCCGAGGCCGCCTCTGCCTCTGAGCTATTCCAGAAGTAGTGAGGAGGCTTTTT
TGGAGGCCTAGGCTTTTGCAAAAAGCTCCCGGGAGCTTGTATATCCATTTTCGGATCTGATCAGCACGTG
TTGACAATTAATCATCGGCATAGTATATCGGCATAGTATAATACGACAAGGTGAGGAACTAAACCATGGC
CAAGTTGACCAGTGCCGTTCCGGTGCTCACCGCGCGCGACGTCGCCGGAGCGGTCGAGTTCTGGACCGAC
CGGCTCGGGTTCTCCCGGGACTTCGTGGAGGACGACTTCGCCGGTGTGGTCCGGGACGACGTGACCCTGT
TCATCAGCGCGGTCCAGGACCAGGTGGTGCCGGACAACACCCTGGCCTGGGTGTGGGTGCGCGGCCTGGA
CGAGCTGTACGCCGAGTGGTCGGAGGTCGTGTCCACGAACTTCCGGGACGCCTCCGGGCCGGCCATGACC
GAGATCGGCGAGCAGCCGTGGGGGCGGGAGTTCGCCCTGCGCGACCCGGCCGGCAACTGCGTGCACTTCG
TGGCCGAGGAGCAGGACTGACACGTGCTACGAGATTTCGATTCCACCGCCGCCTTCTATGAAAGGTTGGG
CTTCGGAATCGTTTTCCGGGACGCCGGCTGGATGATCCTCCAGCGCGGGGATCTCATGCTGGAGTTCTTC
GCCCACCCCAACTTGTTTATTGCAGCTTATAATGGTTACAAATAAAGCAATAGCATCACAAATTTCACAA
ATAAAGCATTTTTTTCACTGCATTCTAGTTGTGGTTTGTCCAAACTCATCAATGTATCTTATCATGTCTG
TATACCGTCGACCTCTAGCTAGAGCTTGGCGTAATCATGGTCATAGCTGTTTCCTGTGTGAAATTGTTAT
CCGCTCACAATTCCACACAACATACGAGCCGGAAGCATAAAGTGTAAAGCCTGGGGTGCCTAATGAGTGA
GCTAACTCACATTAATTGCGTTGCGCTCACTGCCCGCTTTCCAGTCGGGAAACCTGTCGTGCCAGCTGCA
TTAATGAATCGGCCAACGCGCGGGGAGAGGCGGTTTGCGTATTGGGCGCTCTTCCGCTTCCTCGCTCACT
GACTCGCTGCGCTCGGTCGTTCGGCTGCGGCGAGCGGTATCAGCTCACTCAAAGGCGGTAATACGGTTAT
CCACAGAATCAGGGGATAACGCAGGAAAGAACATGTGAGCAAAAGGCCAGCAAAAGGCCAGGAACCGTAA
AAAGGCCGCGTTGCTGGCGTTTTTCCATAGGCTCCGCCCCCCTGACGAGCATCACAAAAATCGACGCTCA
AGTCAGAGGTGGCGAAACCCGACAGGACTATAAAGATACCAGGCGTTTCCCCCTGGAAGCTCCCTCGTGC
GCTCTCCTGTTCCGACCCTGCCGCTTACCGGATACCTGTCCGCCTTTCTCCCTTCGGGAAGCGTGGCGCT
TTCTCATAGCTCACGCTGTAGGTATCTCAGTTCGGTGTAGGTCGTTCGCTCCAAGCTGGGCTGTGTGCAC
GAACCCCCCGTTCAGCCCGACCGCTGCGCCTTATCCGGTAACTATCGTCTTGAGTCCAACCCGGTAAGAC
ACGACTTATCGCCACTGGCAGCAGCCACTGGTAACAGGATTAGCAGAGCGAGGTATGTAGGCGGTGCTAC
AGAGTTCTTGAAGTGGTGGCCTAACTACGGCTACACTAGAAGAACAGTATTTGGTATCTGCGCTCTGCTG
AAGCCAGTTACCTTCGGAAAAAGAGTTGGTAGCTCTTGATCCGGCAAACAAACCACCGCTGGTAGCGGTG
GTTTTTTTGTTTGCAAGCAGCAGATTACGCGCAGAAAAAAAGGATCTCAAGAAGATCCTTTGATCTTTTC
TACGGGGTCTGACGCTCAGTGGAACGAAAACTCACGTTAAGGGATTTTGGTCATGAGATTATCAAAAAGG
ATCTTCACCTAGATCCTTTTAAATTAAAAATGAAGTTTTAAATCAATCTAAAGTATATATGAGTAAACTT
GGTCTGACAGTTACCAATGCTTAATCAGTGAGGCACCTATCTCAGCGATCTGTCTATTTCGTTCATCCAT
AGTTGCCTGACTCCCCGTCGTGTAGATAACTACGATACGGGAGGGCTTACCATCTGGCCCCAGTGCTGCA
ATGATACCGCGAGACCCACGCTCACCGGCTCCAGATTTATCAGCAATAAACCAGCCAGCCGGAAGGGCCG
AGCGCAGAAGTGGTCCTGCAACTTTATCCGCCTCCATCCAGTCTATTAATTGTTGCCGGGAAGCTAGAGT
AAGTAGTTCGCCAGTTAATAGTTTGCGCAACGTTGTTGCCATTGCTACAGGCATCGTGGTGTCACGCTCG
TCGTTTGGTATGGCTTCATTCAGCTCCGGTTCCCAACGATCAAGGCGAGTTACATGATCCCCCATGTTGT
GCAAAAAAGCGGTTAGCTCCTTCGGTCCTCCGATCGTTGTCAGAAGTAAGTTGGCCGCAGTGTTATCACT
CATGGTTATGGCAGCACTGCATAATTCTCTTACTGTCATGCCATCCGTAAGATGCTTTTCTGTGACTGGT
GAGTACTCAACCAAGTCATTCTGAGAATAGTGTATGCGGCGACCGAGTTGCTCTTGCCCGGCGTCAATAC
GGGATAATACCGCGCCACATAGCAGAACTTTAAAAGTGCTCATCATTGGAAAACGTTCTTCGGGGCGAAA
ACTCTCAAGGATCTTACCGCTGTTGAGATCCAGTTCGATGTAACCCACTCGTGCACCCAACTGATCTTCA
GCATCTTTTACTTTCACCAGCGTTTCTGGGTGAGCAAAAACAGGAAGGCAAAATGCCGCAAAAAAGGGAA
TAAGGGCGACACGGAAATGTTGAATACTCATACTCTTCCTTTTTCAATATTATTGAAGCATTTATCAGGG
TTATTGTCTCATGAGCGGATACATATTTGAATGTATTTAGAAAAATAAACAAATAGGGGTTCCGCGCACA
TTTCCCCGAAAAGTGCCACCTGAC
